>Addgene plasmid #192249 | eIF3b sgRNA-1 PX459 plasmid | addgene full sequence | sequence record 381110 | Addgene NGS Result
GAGGGCCTATTTCCCATGATTCCTTCATATTTGCATATACGATACAAGGCTGTTAGAGAGATAATTGGAA
TTAATTTGACTGTAAACACAAAGATATTAGTACAAAATACGTGACGTAGAAAGTAATAATTTCTTGGGTA
GTTTGCAGTTTTAAAATTATGTTTTAAAATGGACTATCATATGCTTACCGTAACTTGAAAGTATTTCGAT
TTCTTGGCTTTATATATCTTGTGGAAAGGACGAAACACCGACAGCAACGTGGACGACTGGTTTTAGAGCT
AGAAATAGCAAGTTAAAATAAGGCTAGTCCGTTATCAACTTGAAAAAGTGGCACCGAGTCGGTGCTTTTT
TGTTTTAGAGCTAGAAATAGCAAGTTAAAATAAGGCTAGTCCGTTTTTAGCGCGTGCGCCAATTCTGCAG
ACAAATGGCTCTAGAGGTACCCGTTACATAACTTACGGTAAATGGCCCGCCTGGCTGACCGCCCAACGAC
CCCCGCCCATTGACGTCAATAGTAACGCCAATAGGGACTTTCCATTGACGTCAATGGGTGGAGTATTTAC
GGTAAACTGCCCACTTGGCAGTACATCAAGTGTATCATATGCCAAGTACGCCCCCTATTGACGTCAATGA
CGGTAAATGGCCCGCCTGGCATTGTGCCCAGTACATGACCTTATGGGACTTTCCTACTTGGCAGTACATC
TACGTATTAGTCATCGCTATTACCATGGTCGAGGTGAGCCCCACGTTCTGCTTCACTCTCCCCATCTCCC
CCCCCTCCCCACCCCCAATTTTGTATTTATTTATTTTTTAATTATTTTGTGCAGCGATGGGGGCGGGGGG
GGGGGGGGGGSGSGSGCSGGGGGGGGGGGGGGGGGGGGGGGGGGGGGGGGGGGSGRGGSGGRGRGGKGSG
GCGGCAGCCAATCAGAGCGGCGCGCTCCGAAAGTTTCCTTTTATGGCGAGGCGGCGGCGGCGGCGGCCCT
ATAAAAAGCGAAGCGCGCGGCGGGCGGGAGTCGCTGCGCGCTGCCTTCGCCCCGTGCCCCGCTCCGCCGC
CGCCTCGCGCCGCCCGCCCCGGCTCTGACTGACCGCGTTACTCCCACAGGTGAGCGGGCGGGACGGCCCT
TCTCCTCCGGGCTGTAATTAGCTGAGCAAGAGGTAAGGGTTTAAGGGATGGTTGGTTGGTGGGGTATTAA
TGTTTAATTACCTGGAGCACCTGCCTGAAATCACTTTTTTTCAGGTTGGACCGGTGCCACCATGGACTAT
AAGGACCACGACGGAGACTACAAGGATCATGATATTGATTACAAAGACGATGACGATAAGATGGCCCCAA
AGAAGAAGCGGAAGGTCGGTATCCACGGAGTCCCAGCAGCCGACAAGAAGTACAGCATCGGCCTGGACAT
CGGCACCAACTCTGTGGGCTGGGCCGTGATCACCGACGAGTACAAGGTGCCCAGCAAGAAATTCAAGGTG
CTGGGCAACACCGACCGGCACAGCATCAAGAAGAACCTGATCGGAGCCCTGCTGTTCGACAGCGGCGAAA
CAGCCGAGGCCACCCGGCTGAAGAGAACCGCCAGAAGAAGATACACCAGACGGAAGAACCGGATCTGCTA
TCTGCAAGAGATCTTCAGCAACGAGATGGCCAAGGTGGACGACAGCTTCTTCCACAGACTGGAAGAGTCC
TTCCTGGTGGAAGAGGATAAGAAGCACGAGCGGCACCCCATCTTCGGCAACATCGTGGACGAGGTGGCCT
ACCACGAGAAGTACCCCACCATCTACCACCTGAGAAAGAAACTGGTGGACAGCACCGACAAGGCCGACCT
GCGGCTGATCTATCTGGCCCTGGCCCACATGATCAAGTTCCGGGGCCACTTCCTGATCGAGGGCGACCTG
AACCCCGACAACAGCGACGTGGACAAGCTGTTCATCCAGCTGGTGCAGACCTACAACCAGCTGTTCGAGG
AAAACCCCATCAACGCCAGCGGCGTGGACGCCAAGGCCATCCTGTCTGCCAGACTGAGCAAGAGCAGACG
GCTGGAAAATCTGATCGCCCAGCTGCCCGGCGAGAAGAAGAATGGCCTGTTCGGAAACCTGATTGCCCTG
AGCCTGGGCCTGACCCCCAACTTCAAGAGCAACTTCGACCTGGCCGAGGATGCCAAACTGCAGCTGAGCA
AGGACACCTACGACGACGACCTGGACAACCTGCTGGCCCAGATCGGCGACCAGTACGCCGACCTGTTTCT
GGCCGCCAAGAACCTGTCCGACGCCATCCTGCTGAGCGACATCCTGAGAGTGAACACCGAGATCACCAAG
GCCCCCCTGAGCGCCTCTATGATCAAGAGATACGACGAGCACCACCAGGACCTGACCCTGCTGAAAGCTC
TCGTGCGGCAGCAGCTGCCTGAGAAGTACAAAGAGATTTTCTTCGACCAGAGCAAGAACGGCTACGCCGG
CTACATTGACGGCGGAGCCAGCCAGGAAGAGTTCTACAAGTTCATCAAGCCCATCCTGGAAAAGATGGAC
GGCACCGAGGAACTGCTCGTGAAGCTGAACAGAGAGGACCTGCTGCGGAAGCAGCGGACCTTCGACAACG
GCAGCATCCCCCACCAGATCCACCTGGGAGAGCTGCACGCCATTCTGCGGCGGCAGGAAGATTTTTACCC
ATTCCTGAAGGACAACCGGGAAAAGATCGAGAAGATCCTGACCTTCCGCATCCCCTACTACGTGGGCCCT
CTGGCCAGGGGAAACAGCAGATTCGCCTGGATGACCAGAAAGAGCGAGGAAACCATCACCCCCTGGAACT
TCGAGGAAGTGGTGGACAAGGGCGCTTCCGCCCAGAGCTTCATCGAGCGGATGACCAACTTCGATAAGAA
CCTGCCCAACGAGAAGGTGCTGCCCAAGCACAGCCTGCTGTACGAGTACTTCACCGTGTATAACGAGCTG
ACCAAAGTGAAATACGTGACCGAGGGAATGAGAAAGCCCGCCTTCCTGAGCGGCGAGCAGAAAAAGGCCA
TCGTGGACCTGCTGTTCAAGACCAACCGGAAAGTGACCGTGAAGCAGCTGAAAGAGGACTACTTCAAGAA
AATCGAGTGCTTCGACTCCGTGGAAATCTCCGGCGTGGAAGATCGGTTCAACGCCTCCCTGGGCACATAC
CACGATCTGCTGAAAATTATCAAGGACAAGGACTTCCTGGACAATGAGGAAAACGAGGACATTCTGGAAG
ATATAGTGTTGACTCTTACCCTCTTTGAAGATCGGGAAATGATTGAGGAAAGACTAAAAACATACGCTCA
CCTGTTCGACGATAAGGTTATGAAACAGTTAAAGAGGCGTCGCTATACGGGCTGGGGACGATTGTCGCGG
AAACTTATCAACGGGATAAGAGACAAGCAAAGTGGTAAAACTATTCTCGATTTTCTAAAGAGCGACGGCT
TCGCCAATAGGAACTTTATGCAGCTGATCCATGATGACTCTTTAACCTTCAAAGAGGATATACAAAAGGC
ACAGGTTTCCGGACAAGGGGACTCATTGCACGAACATATTGCGAATCTTGCTGGTTCGCCAGCCATCAAA
AAGGGCATACTCCAGACAGTCAAAGTAGTGGATGAGCTAGTTAAGGTCATGGGACGTCACAAACCGGAAA
ACATTGTAATCGAGATGGCACGCGAAAATCAAACGACTCAGAAGGGGCAAAAAAACAGTCGAGAGCGGAT
GAAGAGAATAGAAGAGGGTATTAAAGAACTGGGCAGCCAGATCTTAAAGGAGCATCCTGTGGAAAATACC
CAATTGCAGAACGAGAAACTTTACCTCTATTACCTACAAAATGGAAGGGACATGTATGTTGATCAGGAAC
TGGACATAAACCGTTTATCTGATTACGACGTCGATCACATTGTACCCCAATCCTTTTTGAAGGACGATTC
AATCGACAATAAAGTGCTTACACGCTCGGATAAGAACCGAGGGAAAAGTGACAATGTTCCAAGCGAGGAA
GTCGTAAAGAAAATGAAGAACTATTGGCGGCAGCTCCTAAATGCGAAACTGATAACGCAAAGAAAGTTCG
ATAACTTAACTAAAGCTGAGAGGGGTGGCTTGTCTGAACTTGACAAGGCCGGATTTATTAAACGTCAGCT
CGTGGAAACCCGCCAAATCACAAAGCATGTTGCACAGATACTAGATTCCCGAATGAATACGAAATACGAC
GAGAACGATAAGCTGATTCGGGAAGTCAAAGTAATCACTTTAAAGTCAAAATTGGTGTCGGACTTCAGAA
AGGATTTTCAATTCTATAAAGTTAGGGAGATAAATAACTACCACCATGCGCACGACGCTTATCTTAATGC
CGTCGTAGGGACCGCACTCATTAAGAAATACCCGAAGCTAGAAAGTGAGTTTGTGTATGGTGATTACAAA
GTTTATGACGTCCGTAAGATGATCGCGAAAAGCGAACAGGAGATAGGCAAGGCTACAGCCAAATACTTCT
TTTATTCTAACATTATGAATTTCTTTAAGACGGAAATCACTCTGGCAAACGGAGAGATACGCAAACGACC
TTTAATTGAAACCAATGGGGAGACAGGTGAAATCGTATGGGATAAGGGCCGGGACTTCGCGACGGTGAGA
AAAGTTTTGTCCATGCCCCAAGTCAACATAGTAAAGAAAACTGAGGTGCAGACCGGAGGGTTTTCAAAGG
AATCGATTCTTCCAAAAAGGAATAGTGATAAGCTCATCGCTCGTAAAAAGGACTGGGACCCGAAAAAGTA
CGGTGGCTTCGTGAGCCCTACAGTTGCCTATTCTGTCCTAGTAGTGGCAAAAGTTGAGAAGGGAAAATCC
AAGAAACTGAAGTCAGTCAAAGAATTATTGGGGATAACGATTATGGAGCGCTCGTCTTTTGAAAAGAACC
CCATCGACTTCCTTGAGGCGAAAGGTTACAAGGAAGTAAAAAAGGATCTCATAATTAAACTACCAAAGTA
TAGTCTGTTTGAGTTAGAAAATGGCCGAAAACGGATGTTGGCTAGCGCCGGAGAGCTTCAAAAGGGGAAC
GAACTCGCACTACCGTCTAAATACGTGAATTTCCTGTATTTAGCGTCCCATTACGAGAAGTTGAAAGGTT
CACCTGAAGATAACGAACAGAAGCAACTTTTTGTTGAGCAGCACAAACATTATCTCGACGAAATCATAGA
GCAAATTTCGGAATTCAGTAAGAGAGTCATCCTAGCTGATGCCAATCTGGACAAAGTATTAAGCGCATAC
AACAAGCACAGGGATAAACCCATACGTGAGCAGGCGGAAAATATTATCCATTTGTTTACTCTTACCAACC
TCGGCGCTCCAGCCGCATTCAAGTATTTTGACACAACGATAGATCGCAAACAGTACAGATCTACCAAGGA
GGTGCTAGACGCGACACTGATTCACCAATCCATCACGGGATTATATGAAACTCGGATAGATTTGTCACAG
CTTGGGGGTGACAAAAGGCCGGCGGCCACGAAAAAGGCCGGCCAGGCAAAAAAGAAAAAGGAATTCGGCA
GTGGAGAGGGCAGAGGAAGTCTGCTAACATGCGGTGACGTCGAGGAGAATCCTGGCCCAATGACCGAGTA
CAAGCCCACGGTGCGCCTCGCCACCCGCGACGACGTCCCCAGGGCCGTACGCACCCTCGCCGCCGCGTTC
GCCGACTACCCCGCCACGCGCCACACCGTCGATCCGGACCGCCACATCGAGCGGGTCACCGAGCTGCAAG
AACTCTTCCTCACGCGCGTCGGGCTCGACATCGGCAAGGTGTGGGTCGCGGACGACGGCGCCGCGGTGGC
GGTCTGGACCACGCCGGAGAGCGTCGAAGCGGGGGCGGTGTTCGCCGAGATCGGCCCGCGCATGGCCGAG
TTGAGCGGTTCCCGGCTGGCCGCGCAGCAACAGATGGAAGGCCTCCTGGCGCCGCACCGGCCCAAGGAGC
CCGCGTGGTTCCTGGCCACCGTCGGAGTCTCGCCCGACCACCAGGGCAAGGGTCTGGGCAGCGCCGTCGT
GCTCCCCGGAGTGGAGGCGGCCGAGCGCGCCGGGGTGCCCGCCTTCCTGGAGACCTCCGCGCCCCGCAAC
CTCCCCTTCTACGAGCGGCTCGGCTTCACCGTCACCGCCGACGTCGAGGTGCCCGAAGGACCGCGCACCT
GGTGCATGACCCGCAAGCCCGGTGCCTGAGAATTCTAACTAGAGCTCGCTGATCAGCCTCGACTGTGCCT
TCTAGTTGCCAGCCATCTGTTGTTTGCCCCTCCCCCGTGCCTTCCTTGACCCTGGAAGGTGCCACTCCCA
CTGTCCTTTCCTAATAAAATGAGGAAATTGCATCGCATTGTCTGAGTAGGTGTCATTCTATTCTGGGGGG
TGGGGTGGGGCAGGACAGCAAGGGGGAGGATTGGGAAGAGAATAGCAGGCATGCTGGGGAGCGGCCGCAG
GAACCCCTAGTGATGGAGTTGGCCACTCCCTCTCTGCGCGCTCGCTCGCTCACTGAGGCCGGGCGACCAA
AGGTCGCCCGACGCCCGGGCTTTGCCCGGGCGGCCTCAGTGAGCGAGCGAGCGCGCAGCTGCCTGCAGGG
GCGCCTGATGCGGTATTTTCTCCTTACGCATCTGTGCGGTATTTCACACCGCATA
[95 nt withheld, positions 6636-6730]
T
[46 nt withheld, positions 6732-6777]
C
[141 nt withheld, positions 6779-6919]
CCTTTGACGTTGGAGTCCACGTTCTTT
[37 nt withheld, positions 6947-6983]
ACTCTATCTCGGGCTATTCTTTTGATTTATAAGGGATTTTGCCGATTTCGGTCTATTGGTTAAAAAATGA
GCTGATTTAACAAAAATTTAACGCGAATTTTAACAAAATATTAACGTTTACAATTTTATGGTGCACTCTC
AGTACAATCTGCTCTGATGCCGCATAGTTAAGCCAGCCCCGACACCCGCCAACACCCGCTGACGCGCCCT
GACGGGCTTGTCTGCTCCCGGCATCCGCTTACAGACAAGCTGTGACCGTCTCCGGGAGCTGCATGTGTCA
GAGGTTTTCACCGTCATCACCGAAACGCGCGAGACGAAAGGGCCTCGTGATACGCCTATTTTTATAGGTT
AATGTCATGATAATAATGGTTTCTTAGACGTCAGGTGGCACTTTTCGGGGAAATGTGCGCGGAACCCCTA
TTTGTTTATTTTTCTAAATACATTCAAATATGTATCCGCTCATGAGACAATAACCCTGATAAATGCTTCA
ATAATATTGAAAAAGGAAGAGTATGAGTATTCAACATTTCCGTGTCGCCCTTATTCCCTTTTTTGCGGCA
TTTTGCCTTCCTGTTTTTGCTCACCCAGAAACGCTGGTGAAAGTAAAAGATGCTGAAGATCAGTTGGGTG
CACGAGTGGGTTACATCGAACTGGATCTCAACAGCGGTAAGATCCTTGAGAGTTTTCGCCCCGAAGAACG
TTTTCCAATGATGAGCACTTTTAAAGTTCTGCTATGTGGCGCGGTATTATCCCGTATTGACGCCGGGCAA
GAGCAACTCGGTCGCCGCATACACTATTCTCAGAATGACTTGGTTGAGTACTCACCAGTCACAGAAAAGC
ATCTTACGGATGGCATGACAGTAAGAGAATTATGCAGTGCTGCCATAACCATGAGTGATAACACTGCGGC
CAACTTACTTCTGACAACGATCGGAGGACCGAAGGAGCTAACCGCTTTTTTGCACAACATGGGGGATCAT
GTAACTCGCCTTGATCGTTGGGAACCGGAGCTGAATGAAGCCATACCAAACGACGAGCGTGACACCACGA
TGCCTGTAGCAATGGCAACAACGTTGCGCAAACTATTAACTGGCGAACTACTTACTCTAGCTTCCCGGCA
ACAATTAATAGACTGGATGGAGGCGGATAAAGTTGCAGGACCACTTCTGCGCTCGGCCCTTCCGGCTGGC
TGGTTTATTGCTGATAAATCTGGAGCCGGTGAGCGTGGAAGCCGCGGTATCATTGCAGCACTGGGGCCAG
ATGGTAAGCCCTCCCGTATCGTAGTTATCTACACGACGGGGAGTCAGGCAACTATGGATGAACGAAATAG
ACAGATCGCTGAGATAGGTGCCTCACTGATTAAGCATTGGTAACTGTCAGACCAAGTTTACTCATATATA
CTTTAGATTGATTTAAAACTTCATTTTTAATTTAAAAGGATCTAGGTGAAGATCCTTTTTGATAATCTCA
TGACCAAAATCCCTTAACGTGAGTTTTCGTTCCACTGAGCGTCAGACCCCGTAGAAAAGATCAAAGGATC
TTCTTGAGATCCTTTTTTTCTGCGCGTAATCTGCTGCTTGCAAACAAAAAAACCACCGCTACCAGCGGTG
GTTTGTTTGCCGGATCAAGAGCTACCAACTCTTTTTCCGAAGGTAACTGGCTTCAGCAGAGCGCAGATAC
CAAATACTGTTCTTCTAGTGTAGCCGTAGTTAGGCCACCACTTCAAGAACTCTGTAGCACCGCCTACATA
CCTCGCTCTGCTAATCCTGTTACCAGTGGCTGCTGCCAGTGGCGATAAGTCGTGTCTTACCGGGTTGGAC
TCAAGACGATAGTTACCGGATAAGGCGCAGCGGTCGGGCTGAACGGGGGGTTCGTGCACACAGCCCAGCT
TGGAGCGAACGACCTACACCGAACTGAGATACCTACAGCGTGAGCTATGAGAAAGCGCCACGCTTCCCGA
AGGGAGAAAGGCGGACAGGTATCCGGTAAGCGGCAGGGTCGGAACAGGAGAGCGCACGAGGGAGCTTCCA
GGGGGAAACGCCTGGTATCTTTATAGTCCTGTCGGGTTTCGCCACCTCTGACTTGAGCGTCGATTTTTGT
GATGCTCGTCAGGGGGGCGGAGCCTATGGAAAAACGCCAGCAACGCGGCCTTTTTACGGTTCCTGGCCTT
TTGCTGGCCTTTTGCTCACATGT
Features (pLannotate 1.2.2; 17 found; start..end, strand, type, name):
      1..241     +  promoter       U6 promoter: RNA polymerase III promoter for human U6 snRNA
    270..345     +  misc_RNA       gRNA scaffold: guide RNA scaffold for the Streptococcus pyogenes CRISPR/Cas9 system
    352..395     +  misc_RNA       gRNA scaffold (fragment): guide RNA scaffold for the Streptococcus pyogenes CRISPR/Cas9 system
    442..727     +  enhancer       CMV enhancer: human cytomegalovirus immediate early enhancer; contains an 18-bp deletion relative to the standard CMV enhancer
   1007..1234    +  intron         hybrid intron: hybrid between chicken β-actin (CBA) and minute virus of mice (MMV) introns (Gray et al., 2011)
   1372..2973    +  CDS            Cas9(N): N-terminal portion of Streptococcus pyogenes Cas9 (Zetsche et al., 2015)
   5473..5520    +  CDS            nucleoplasmin NLS: bipartite nuclear localization signal from nucleoplasmin
   5590..6189    +  CDS            PuroR (fragment): puromycin N-acetyltransferase; pac from Streptomyces; confers resistance to puromycin
   6223..6334    +  polyA_signal   bGH poly(A) signal: bovine growth hormone polyadenylation signal
   6439..6579    +  repeat_region  AAV2 ITR: inverted terminal repeat of adeno-associated virus serotype 2 inverted
   6584..6635    -  misc_feature   bom (fragment): basis of mobility region from pBR322
   6654..7109    +  rep_origin     f1 ori (sequence partly withheld): f1 bacteriophage origin of replication; arrow indicates direction of (+) strand synthesis
   7110..7159    -  misc_feature   bom (fragment): basis of mobility region from pBR322
   7261..7296    -  CDS            rop (fragment): Rop protein, which maintains plasmids at low copy number; rop
   7391..7495    +  promoter       AmpR promoter: bla
   7496..8356    +  CDS            AmpR: β-lactamase; bla; confers resistance to ampicillin, carbenicillin, and related antibiotics
   8527..9115    +  rep_origin     ori: high-copy-number ColE1/pMB1/pBR322/pUC origin of replication
