[The description below was written by a language model from this plasmid's Addgene catalogue record and pLannotate feature annotations shown in this document.]
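Description:
eIF3b sgRNA-1 PX459 plasmid is an all-in-one mammalian CRISPR/Cas9 expression vector of about 9.2 kb, built on the Px459VQR backbone, whose name implies the VQR Cas9 variant, though the annotation does not confirm this. It carries a 20-nt guide directed at the human EIF3B locus near the stop codon. The guide was inserted at the BbsI cloning sites between a human U6 RNA polymerase III promoter and the Streptococcus pyogenes guide RNA scaffold, so a complete single guide RNA is transcribed in transfected cells. In bacteria the plasmid is maintained at high copy from a ColE1/pUC-type origin and selected with ampicillin through the β-lactamase gene. An f1 phage origin is also present.

The second expression unit is driven by a CMV enhancer followed by a hybrid chicken β-actin/minute virus of mice intron. The core promoter between these elements was not annotated. This unit encodes S. pyogenes Cas9. The feature table labels only the N-terminal portion explicitly, but the unannotated stretch that follows runs up to a nucleoplasmin nuclear localization signal, consistent with a full-length nuclease. A puromycin N-acetyltransferase coding sequence lies just downstream, ahead of a bovine growth hormone polyadenylation signal, allowing puromycin enrichment of transfected mammalian cells. The linker joining it to Cas9 is not annotated. A single AAV2 inverted terminal repeat follows the cassette as a backbone remnant, and the construct is not set up for AAV packaging.

The record states only that the plasmid expresses this guide. Cutting close to the stop codon would suit C-terminal modification or tagging of endogenous eIF3b, but that use is not spelled out in the fields given.
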