Addgene plasmid #192249: eIF3b sgRNA-1 PX459 plasmid
Purpose: expressing sgRNA-1 targeting eIF3b locus closed to stop coden
Depositing lab: Dieter Wolf. Depositing organization: Xiamen University. Publication: eIF3 mRNA selectivity profiling reveals eIF3k as a cancer-relevant regulator of ribosome content. Duan H, Zhang S, Zarai Y, Ollinger R, Wu Y, Sun L, Hu C, He Y, Tian G, Rad R, Kong X, Cheng Y, Tuller T, Wolf DA. EMBO J. 2023 Jun 15;42(12):e112362. doi: 10.15252/embj.2022112362. Epub 2023 May 8. PubMed 37155573.
Backbone
  Vector backbone: Px459VQR(Plasmid #101717)
  Vector type: Mammalian Expression, CRISPR
  Selectable markers: Puromycin
Growth in bacteria
  Bacterial resistance: Ampicillin, 100 μg/mL
  Growth temperature: 37°C
  Growth strain: DH5alpha
  Copy number: High Copy
Gene/Insert
  Gene/Insert name: sgRNA-1 targeting eIF3b locus closed to stop coden
  gRNA/shRNA sequence: GACAGCAACGTGGACGACTG
  Species: H. sapiens (human)
  Insert size (bp): 20
  Entrez Gene: EIF3B (a.k.a. EIF3-ETA, EIF3-P110, EIF3-P116, EIF3S9, PRT1)
  Cloning method: Restriction Enzyme; 5′ cloning site BbsI (unknown if destroyed); 3′ cloning site BbsI (unknown if destroyed)
  Sequencing primers: 5′ hU6-F_GAGGGCCTATTTCCCATGATT
Terms and licenses: Academic/Nonprofit Terms; Industry Terms: Not Available to Industry
Depositor comments: Please visit https://www.biorxiv.org/content/10.1101/2022.08.28.505560v2 for bioRxiv preprint.
How to cite: eIF3b sgRNA-1 PX459 plasmid was a gift from Dieter Wolf (Addgene plasmid # 192249 ; http://n2t.net/addgene:192249 ; RRID:Addgene_192249)
